>Addgene plasmid #237601 | pMIHP-12131 E.AU1.C | addgene full sequence | sequence record 477183 | Addgene NGS Result
TTTTCCCAGTCACGACGTTGTAAAACGACGGCGCAAGGAATGGTGCATGCAAGGAGATGGCGCCCAACAG
TCCCCCGGCCACGGGGCCTGCCACCATACCCACGCCGAAACAAGCGCTCATGAGCCCGAAGTGGCGAGCC
CGATCTTCCCCATCGGTGATGTCGGCGATATAGGCGCCAGCAACCGCACCTGTGGCGCCGGTGATGCCGG
CCACGATGCGTCCGGCGTAGAGGCGATTAGTCCAATTTGTTAAAGACAGGATATCAGTGGTCCAGGCTCT
AGTTTTGACTCAACAATATCACCAGCTGAAGCCTATAGAGTACGAGCCATAGATAAAATAAAAGATTTTA
TTTAGTCTCCAGAAAAAGGGGGGAATGAAAGACCCCACCTGTAGGTTTGGCAAGCTAGCTTAAGTAACGC
CATTTTGCAAGGCATGGAAAATACATAACTGAGAATAGAGAAGTTCAGATCAAGGTTAGGAACAGAGAGA
CAGCAGAATATGGGCCAAACAGGATATCTGTGGTAAGCAGTTCCTGCCCCGGCTCAGGGCCAAGAACAGA
TGGTCCCCAGATGCGGTCCCGCCCTCAGCAGTTTCTAGAGAACCATCAGATGTTTCCAGGGTGCCCCAAG
GACCTGAAATGACCCTGTGCCTTATTTGAACTAACCAATCAGTTCGCTTCTCGCTTCTGTTCGCGCGCTT
CTGCTCCCCGAGCTCAATAAAAGAGCCCACAACCCCTCACTCGGCGCGCCAGTCCTCCGATAGACTGCGT
CGCCCGGGTACCCGTATTCCCAATAAAGCCTCTTGCTGTTTGCATCCGAATCGTGGACTCGCTGATCCTT
GGGAGGGTCTCCTCAGATTGATTGACTGCCCACCTCGGGGGTCTTTCATTTGGAGGTTCCACCGAGATTT
GGAGACCCCTGCCCAGGGACCACCGACCCCCCCGCCGGGAGGTAAGCTGGCCAGCGGTCGTTTCGTGTCT
GTCTCTGTCTTTGTGCGTGTTTGTGCCGGCATCTAATGTTTGCGCCTGCGTCTGTACTAGTTAGCTAACT
AGCTCTGTATCTGGCGGACCCGTGGTGGAACTGACGAGTTCTGAACACCCGGCCGCAACCCTGGGAGACG
TCCCAGGGACTTTGGGGGCCGTTTTTGTGGCCCGACCTGAGGAAGGGAGTCGATGTGGAATCCGACCCCG
TCAGGATATGTGGTTCTGGTAGGAGACGAGAACCTAAAACAGTTCCCGCCTCCGTCTGAATTTTTGCTTT
CGGTTTGGAACCGAAGCCGCGCGTCTTGTCTGCTGCAGCGCTGCAGCATCGTTCTGTGTTGTCTCTGTCT
GACTGTGTTTCTGTATTTGTCTGAAAATTAGGGCCAGACTGTTACCACTCCCTTAAGTTTGACCTTAGGT
CACTGGAAAGATGTCGAGCGGATCGCTCACAACCAGTCGGTAGATGTCAAGAAGAGACGTTGGGTTACCT
TCTGCTCTGCAGAATGGCCAACCTTTAACGTCGGATGGCCGCGAGACGGCACCTTTAACCGAGACCTCAT
CACCCAGGTTAAGATCAAGGTCTTTTCACCTGGCCCGCATGGACACCCAGACCAGGTCCCCTACATCGTG
ACCTGGGAAGCCTTGGCTTTTGACCCCCCTCCCTGGGTCAAGCCCTTTGTACACCCTAAGCCTCCGCCTC
CTCTTCCTCCATCCGCCCCGTCTCTCCCCCTTGAACCTCCTCGTTCGACCCCGCCTCGATCCTCCCTTTA
TCCAGCCCTCACTCCTTCTCTAGGCGCCGGAATTCCGAACAGTCTTCCGTAATAGAAGACACAAGGCTCG
AGCGGGATCAATTCCGCCCCCCCCCTAACGTTACTGGCCGAAGCCGCTTGGAATAAGGCCGGTGTGCGTT
TGTCTATATGTTATTTTCCACCATATTGCCGTCTTTTGGCAATGTGAGGGCCCGGAAACCTGGCCCTGTC
TTCTTGACGAGCATTCCTAGGGGTCTTTCCCCTCTCGCCAAAGGAATGCAAGGTCTGTTGAATGTCGTGA
AGGAAGCAGTTCCTCTGGAAGCTTCTTGAAGACAAACAACGTCTGTAGCGACCCTTTGCAGGCAGCGGAA
CCCCCCACCTGGCGACAGGTGCCTCTGCGGCCAAAAGCCACGTGTATAAGATACACCTGCAAAGGCGGCA
CAACCCCAGTGCCACGTTGTGAGTTGGATAGTTGTGGAAAGAGTCAAATGGCTCTCCTCAAGCGTATTCA
ACAAGGGGCTGAAGGATGCCCAGAAGGTACCCCATTGTATGGGATCTGATCTGGGGCCTCGGTGCACATG
CTTTACATGTGTTTAGTCGAGGTTAAAAAAACGTCTAGGCCCCCCGAACCACGGGGACGTGGTTTTCCTT
TGAAAAACACGATAATACCATGCCAGAGCCTTCTAAGTCTGCACCAGCCCCTAAGAAGGGATCTAAGAAA
GCCATCTCTAAGGCGCAGAAGAAGGATGGCAAGAAGCGCAAGCGCAGCCGCAAGGAGAGCTATTCGGTGT
ACGTGTACAAGGTGCTGAAGCAAGTGCACCCCGACACCGGCATCTCCTCCAAGGCCATGGGCATCATGAA
CTCGTTCGTGAACGACATCTTCGAGCGCATCGCGAGCGAGGCGTCCCGCCTGGCGCATTACAACAAGCGC
TCGACCATCACGTCCCGGGAGATCCAGACGGCCGTGCGCCTGCTGCTGCCCGGGGAGCTGGCCAAGCACG
CCGTGTCGGAGGGCACTAAGGCCGTCACCAAGTACACCAGCTCCAAGGACCCACCGGTCGCCACCGGATC
CACGGTCGCCACCATGGGCGGGGCACCTGTGCCCTATCCAGATCCCCTGGAGCCTAGGGGAGGAGGCGGG
GGAGGGGACACCTATCGGTACATTGGAGGAGGCGGGGGAGGGGAGGACCAGGTGGACCCCAGGCTGATCG
ACGGCAAGGGCATGCTGATGGTGTAAGCGGCCGCGACTCTAGAGTCGACCTGCAGGCATGCAAGCTTCAG
GTAGCCGGCTAACGTTAACAACCGGTACCTCTAGAACTATAGCTAGCATGCGCAAATTTAAAGCGCTGAT
ATCGATAAAATAAAAGATTTTATTTAGTCTCCAGAAAAAGGGGGGAATGAAAGACCCCACCTGTAGGTTT
GGCAAGCTAGCTTAAGTAACGCCATTTTGCAAGGCATGGAAAATACATAACTGAGAATAGAGAAGTTCAG
ATCAAGGTTAGGAACAGAGAGACAGCAGAATATGGGCCAAACAGGATATCTGTGGTAAGCAGTTCCTGCC
CCGGCTCAGGGCCAAGAACAGATGGTCCCCAGATGCGGTCCCGCCCTCAGCAGTTTCTAGAGAACCATCA
GATGTTTCCAGGGTGCCCCAAGGACCTGAAATGACCCTGTGCCTTATTTGAACTAACCAATCAGTTCGCT
TCTCGCTTCTGTTCGCGCGCTTCTGCTCCCCGAGCTCAATAAAAGAGCCCACAACCCCTCACTCGGCGCG
CCAGTCCTCCGATAGACTGCGTCGCCCGGGTACCCGTGTATCCAATAAACCCTCTTGCAGTTGCATCCGA
CTTGTGGTCTCGCTGTTCCTTGGGAGGGTCTCCTCTGAGTGATTGACTACCCGTCAGCGGGGGTCTTTCA
TGGGTAACAGTTTCTTGAAGTTGGAGAACAACATTCTGAGGGTAGGAGTCGAATATTAAGTAATCCTGAC
TCAATTAGCCACTGTTTTGAATCCACATACTCCAATACTCCTGAAATAGTTCATTATGGACAGCGCAGAA
AGAGCTGGGGAGAATTGTGAAATTGTTATCCGCTCACAATTCCACACAACATACGAGCCGGAAGCATAAA
GTGTAAAGCCTGGGGTGCCTAATGAGTGAGCTAACTCACATTAATTGCGTTGCGCTCACTGCCCGCTTTC
CAGTCGGGAAACCTGTCGTGCCAGCTGCATTAATGAATCGGCCAACGCGCGGGGAGAGGCGGTTTGCGTA
TTGGGCGCTCTTCCGCTTCCTCGCTCACTGACTCGCTGCGCTCGGTCGTTCGGCTGCGGCGAGCGGTATC
AGCTCACTCAAAGGCGGTAATACGGTTATCCACAGAATCAGGGGATAACGCAGGAAAGAACATGTGAGCA
AAAGGCCAGCAAAAGGCCAGGAACCGTAAAAAGGCCGCGTTGCTGGCGTTTTTCCATAGGCTCCGCCCCC
CTGACGAGCATCACAAAAATCGACGCTCAAGTCAGAGGTGGCGAAACCCGACAGGACTATAAAGATACCA
GGCGTTTCCCCCTGGAAGCTCCCTCGTGCGCTCTCCTGTTCCGACCCTGCCGCTTACCGGATACCTGTCC
GCCTTTCTCCCTTCGGGAAGCGTGGCGCTTTCTCATAGCTCACGCTGTAGGTATCTCAGTTCGGTGTAGG
TCGTTCGCTCCAAGCTGGGCTGTGTGCACGAACCCCCCGTTCAGCCCGACCGCTGCGCCTTATCCGGTAA
CTATCGTCTTGAGTCCAACCCGGTAAGACACGACTTATCGCCACTGGCAGCAGCCACTGGTAACAGGATT
AGCAGAGCGAGGTATGTAGGCGGTGCTACAGAGTTCTTGAAGTGGTGGCCTAACTACGGCTACACTAGAA
GAACAGTATTTGGTATCTGCGCTCTGCTGAAGCCAGTTACCTTCGGAAAAAGAGTTGGTAGCTCTTGATC
CGGCAAACAAACCACCGCTGGTAGCGGTGGTTTTTTTGTTTGCAAGCAGCAGATTACGCGCAGAAAAAAA
GGATCTCAAGAAGATCCTTTGATCTTTTCTACGGGGTCTGACGCTCAGTGGAACGAAAACTCACGTTAAG
GGATTTTGGTCATGAGATTATCAAAAAGGATCTTCACCTAGATCCTTTTAAATTAAAAATGAAGTTTTAA
ATCAATCTAAAGTATATATGAGTAAACTTGGTCTGACAGTTACCAATGCTTAATCAGTGAGGCACCTATC
TCAGCGATCTGTCTATTTCGTTCATCCATAGTTGCCTGACTCCCCGTCGTGTAGATAACTACGATACGGG
AGGGCTTACCATCTGGCCCCAGTGCTGCAATGATACCGCGAGACCCACGCTCACCGGCTCCAGATTTATC
AGCAATAAACCAGCCAGCCGGAAGGGCCGAGCGCAGAAGTGGTCCTGCAACTTTATCCGCCTCCATCCAG
TCTATTAATTGTTGCCGGGAAGCTAGAGTAAGTAGTTCGCCAGTTAATAGTTTGCGCAACGTTGTTGCCA
TTGCTACAGGCATCGTGGTGTCACGCTCGTCGTTTGGTATGGCTTCATTCAGCTCCGGTTCCCAACGATC
AAGGCGAGTTACATGATCCCCCATGTTGTGCAAAAAAGCGGTTAGCTCCTTCGGTCCTCCGATCGTTGTC
AGAAGTAAGTTGGCCGCAGTGTTATCACTCATGGTTATGGCAGCACTGCATAATTCTCTTACTGTCATGC
CATCCGTAAGATGCTTTTCTGTGACTGGTGAGTACTCAACCAAGTCATTCTGAGAATAGTGTATGCGGCG
ACCGAGTTGCTCTTGCCCGGCGTCAATACGGGATAATACCGCGCCACATAGCAGAACTTTAAAAGTGCTC
ATCATTGGAAAACGTTCTTCGGGGCGAAAACTCTCAAGGATCTTACCGCTGTTGAGATCCAGTTCGATGT
AACCCACTCGTGCACCCAACTGATCTTCAGCATCTTTTACTTTCACCAGCGTTTCTGGGTGAGCAAAAAC
AGGAAGGCAAAATGCCGCAAAAAAGGGAATAAGGGCGACACGGAAATGTTGAATACTCATACTCTTCCTT
TTTCAATATTATTGAAGCATTTATCAGGGTTATTGTCTCATGAGCGGATACATATTTGAATGTATTTAGA
AAAATAAACAAATAGGGGTTCCGCGCACATTTCCCCGAAAAGTGCCACCTGACGTCTAAGAAACCATTAT
TATCATGACATTAACCTATAAAAATAGGCGTATCACGAGGCCCTTTCGTCTCGCGCGTTTCGGTGATGAC
GGTGAAAACCTCTGACACATGCAGCTCCCGGAGACGGTCACAGCTTGTCTGTAAGCGGATGCCGGGAGCA
GACAAGCCCGTCAGGGCGCGTCAGCGGGTGTTGGCGGGTGTCGGGGCTGGCTTAACTATGCGGCATCAGA
GCAGATTGTACTGAGAGTGCACCATATGCGGTGTGAAATACCGCACAGATGCGTAAGGAGAAAATACCGC
ATCAGGCGCCATTCGCCATTCAGGCTGCGCAACTGTTGGGAAGGGCGATCGGTGCGGGCCTCTTCGCTAT
TACGCCAGCTGGCGAAAGGGGGATGTGCTGCAAGGCGATTAAGTTGGGTAACGCCAGGG
Features (pLannotate 1.2.2; 19 found; start..end, strand, type, name):
     32..233     -  CDS            TcR (fragment): tetracycline efflux protein; tet; confers resistance to tetracycline
    234..332     +  CDS            env (fragment): murine leukemia virus gPr80 envelope polyprotein precursor; env; proteolytically cleaved into gp70SU and p15TM subunits
    374..890     +  LTR            5' LTR: 5' long terminal repeat from murine embryonic stem cell virus
    954..1295    +  misc_feature   MESV Ψ: packaging signal of murine embryonic stem cell virus
   1362..1778    +  CDS            gag (truncated): truncated Moloney murine leukemia virus (MMLV) gag gene lacking the start codon
   1837..2397    +  misc_feature   IRES: internal ribosome entry site (IRES) of the encephalomyocarditis virus (EMCV)
   2400..2777    +  CDS            H2bc3: H2B1B_MOUSE - Also known as Hist1h2bb Experimental evidence at protein level: Swiss-Prot protein existence level 1. Core component of nucleosome. Nucleosomes wrap and compact DNA into chromatin, limiting DNA accessibility to the cellular machineries which require DNA as a template. Histones thereby play a central role in transcription regulation, DNA repair, DNA replication and chromosomal stability. DNA accessibility is regulated via a complex set of post-translational modifications of histones, also called histone code, and nucleosome remodeling. From Mus musculus (Mouse).
   2977..3007    +  misc_feature   MCS (fragment): pUC18/19 multiple cloning site
   3127..3641    +  LTR            3' LTR: 3' long terminal repeat from murine embryonic stem cell virus
   3803..3819    -  protein_bind   lac operator: The lac repressor binds to the lac operator to inhibit transcription in E. coli. This inhibition can be relieved by adding lactose or isopropyl-β-D-thiogalactopyranoside (IPTG). lac repressor encoded by lacI
   3827..3857    -  promoter       lac promoter: promoter for the E. coli lac operon
   3872..3893    -  protein_bind   CAP binding site: CAP binding activates transcription in the presence of cAMP. E. coli catabolite activator protein
   3906..3998    -  CDS            lacI (fragment): lac repressor; lacI; The lac repressor binds to the lac operator to inhibit transcription in E. coli. This inhibition can be relieved by adding lactose or isopropyl-β-D-thiogalactopyranoside (IPTG).
   4181..4769    -  rep_origin     ori: high-copy-number ColE1/pMB1/pBR322/pUC origin of replication
   4940..5800    -  CDS            AmpR: β-lactamase; bla; confers resistance to ampicillin, carbenicillin, and related antibiotics
   5801..5905    -  promoter       AmpR promoter: bla
   6000..6035    +  CDS            rop (fragment): Rop protein, which maintains plasmids at low copy number; rop
   6137..6236    +  misc_feature   bom (fragment): basis of mobility region from pBR322
   6242..32      -  CDS            lacZα (fragment) (across the origin): LacZα fragment of β-galactosidase; lacZ fragment
