[The description below was written by a language model from this plasmid's Addgene catalogue record and pLannotate feature annotations shown in this document.]
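Description:
pMIHP-12131 E.AU1.C is an empty-backbone gammaretroviral vector built on p.MIHP, a derivative of the MSCV-type plasmid p.MIGII in which the GFP reporter downstream of the IRES has been replaced by a histone carrying epitope tags. The viral portion is flanked by 5' and 3' long terminal repeats from murine embryonic stem cell virus and includes the MESV Ψ packaging signal and a truncated, start-codon-less MMLV gag segment, which together allow the transcript to be packaged into retroviral particles when the viral proteins are supplied in trans. Expression in transduced cells would be driven from the 5' LTR, as no separate internal promoter is annotated. In bacteria the plasmid replicates from a high-copy ColE1/pUC-type origin and is selected with ampicillin through the AmpR β-lactamase gene. The short tet, lacI, lacZα, rop and bom fragments are non-functional remnants of earlier cloning vectors.

The payload sits after an EMCV IRES, which directs cap-independent translation of a mouse histone H2B coding sequence (H2bc3). According to the catalogue entry, this reporter carries the E, AU1 and C epitope tags. These tags are not individually annotated in the feature table, so their exact position relative to the histone is not shown, although unannotated sequence follows the H2B reading frame. The tag combination defines this plasmid's "Flow Code", presumably a nuclear, antibody-detectable barcode that lets transduced cells be identified by flow cytometry and distinguished from cells carrying other tag combinations. No gene of interest is present. The region between gag and the IRES is where one would be expected to go in a bicistronic design, though no cloning site is annotated there. The record states that the plasmid is intended for use with mRNAs but does not elaborate further.
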