Addgene plasmid #237601: pMIHP-12131 E.AU1.C
Purpose: (Empty Backbone) E.AU1.C Flow Code Plasmid This plasmid is to be used with mRNAs.
Depositing lab: Adrian Liston. Depositing organization: Babraham Institute.
Backbone
  Vector backbone: p.MIHP — made from p.MIGII with the GFP element being replaced with the histone epitopes
  Vector type: Retroviral
  Tag / fusion protein: E; AU1; C
Growth in bacteria
  Bacterial resistance: Ampicillin, 100 μg/mL
  Growth temperature: 30°C
  Growth strain: NEB Stable
  Copy number: Unknown
Gene/Insert
  Gene/Insert name: None
Terms and licenses: Academic/Nonprofit Terms; Industry Terms: Not Available to Industry
How to cite: pMIHP-12131 E.AU1.C was a gift from Adrian Liston (Addgene plasmid # 237601 ; http://n2t.net/addgene:237601 ; RRID:Addgene_237601)
